>Addgene plasmid #123906 | MTK234_026 | addgene full sequence | sequence record 250047 | Addgene NGS Result
GTCAGACCCCGTAGAAAAGATCAAAGGATCTTCTTGAGATCCTTTTTTTCTGCGCGTAATCTGCTGCTTG
CAAACAAAAAAACCACCGCTACCAGCGGTGGTTTGTTTGCCGGATCAAGAGCTACCAACTCTTTTTCCGA
AGGTAACTGGCTTCAGCAGAGCGCAGATACCAAATACTGTTCTTCTAGTGTAGCCGTAGTTAGGCCACCA
CTTCAAGAACTCTGTAGCACCGCCTACATACCTCGCTCTGCTAATCCTGTTACCAGTGGCTGCTGCCAGT
GGCGATAAGTCGTGTCTTACCGGGTTGGACTCAAGACGATAGTTACCGGATAAGGCGCAGCGGTCGGGCT
GAACGGGGGGTTCGTGCACACAGCCCAGCTTGGAGCGAACGACCTACACCGAACTGAGATACCTACAGCG
TGAGCTATGAGAAAGCGCCACGCTTCCCGAAGGGAGAAAGGCGGACAGGTATCCGGTAAGCGGCAGGGTC
GGAACAGGAGAGCGCACGAGGGAGCTTCCAGGGGGAAACGCCTGGTATCTTTATAGTCCTGTCGGGTTTC
GCCACCTCTGACTTGAGCGTCGATTTTTGTGATGCTCGTCAGGGGGGCGGAGCCTATGGAAAAACGCCAG
CAACGCGGCCTTTTTACGGTTCCTGGCCTTTTGCTGGCCTTTTGCTCACATGTTCTTTCCTGCGTTATCC
CCTGATTCTGTGGATAACCGTAGTCGGTCTCAAACGGATCCGACGCGCCATCTCTAGGCCCGCGCCGGCC
CCCTCGCACGGACTTGTGGGAGAAGCTCGGCTACTCCCCTGCCCCGGTTAATTTGCATATAATATTTCCT
AGTAACTATAGAGGCTTAATGTGCGATAAAAGACAGATAATCTGTTCTTTTTAATACTAGCTACATTTTA
CATGATAGGCTTGGATTTCTATAACTTCGTATAGCATACATTATACGAAGTTATAAACAGCACAAAAGGA
AACTCACCCTAACTGTAAAGTAATTGTGTGTTTTGAGACTATAAGTATCCCTTGGAGAACCACCTTGTTT
GACGGAGGCTAAGCGTCGCAAGTTTAAGAGCTAAGCTGGAAACAGCATAGCAAGTTTAAATAAGGCTAGT
CCGTTATCAACTTGAAAAAGTGGCACCGAGTCGGTGCTTTTTTTGCTGTGAGACCAGACCAATAAAAAAC
GCCCGGCGGCAACCGAGCGTTCTGAACAAATCCAGATGGAGTTCTGAGGTCATTACTGGATCTATCAACA
GGAGTCCAAGCGAGCTCGATATCAAATTACGCCCCGCCCTGCCACTCATCGCAGTACTGTTGTAATTCAT
TAAGCATTCTGCCGACATGGAAGCCATCACAAACGGCATGATGAACCTGAATCGCCAGCGGCATCAGCAC
CTTGTCGCCTTGCGTATAATATTTGCCCATGGTGAAAACGGGGGCGAAGAAGTTGTCCATATTGGCCACG
TTTAAATCAAAACTGGTGAAACTCACCCAGGGATTGGCTGAAACGAAAAACATATTCTCAATAAACCCTT
TAGGGAAATAGGCCAGGTTTTCACCGTAACACGCCACATCTTGCGAATATATGTGTAGAAACTGCCGGAA
ATCGTCGTGGTATTCACTCCAGAGCGATGAAAACGTTTCAGTTTGCTCATGGAAAACGGTGTAACAAGGG
TGAACACTATCCCATATCACCAGCTCACCGTCTTTCATTGCCATACGAAATTCCGGATGAGCATTCATCA
GGCGGGCAAGAATGTGAATAAAGGCCGGATAAAACTTGTGCTTATTTTTCTTTACGGTCTTTAAAAAGGC
CGTAATATCCAGCTGAACGGTCTGGTTATAGGTACATTGAGCAACTGACTGAAATGCCTCAAAATGTTCT
TTACGATGCCATTGGGATATATCAACGGTGGTATATCCAGTGATTTTTTTCTCCATTTTAGCTTCCTTAG
CTCCTGAAAATCTCGATAACTCAAAAAATACGCCCGGTAGTGATCTTATTTCATTATGGTGAAAGTTGGA
ACCTCTTACGTGCCCGATCAATCATGACCAAAATCCCTTAACGTGAGTTTTCGTTCCACTGAGC
Features (pLannotate 1.2.2; 6 found; start..end, strand, type, name):
     34..622     +  rep_origin     ori: high-copy-number ColE1/pMB1/pBR322/pUC origin of replication
    931..964     +  protein_bind   loxP: Cre-mediated recombination occurs in the 8-bp core sequence (GCATACAT). Cre recombinase
   1090..1157    +  misc_RNA       tracrRNA (fragment): trans-activating CRISPR RNA for the Streptococcus pyogenes CRISPR/Cas9 system
   1182..1216    -  terminator     lambda t0 terminator: minimal transcription terminator from phage lambda (Scholtissek and Grosse, 1987)
   1290..1946    -  CDS            cat: CAT_ECOLX - Experimental evidence at protein level: Swiss-Prot protein existence level 1. This enzyme is an effector of chloramphenicol resistance in bacteria. From Escherichia coli. This protein is used as a marker in many commonly used cloning vectors, such as pACYC184.
   1947..2044    -  promoter       cat promoter: promoter of the E. coli cat gene encoding chloramphenicol acetyltransferase
