[The description below was written by a language model from this plasmid's Addgene catalogue record and pLannotate feature annotations shown in this document.]
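Description:
MTK234_026 is a small (about 2.1 kb) part plasmid from the Mammalian Toolkit (MTK), a modular hierarchical cloning system for assembling genetic circuits for mammalian cells. It is built on the MTK0_027 part-entry backbone and is propagated in E. coli through a high-copy ColE1/pUC-type origin. Selection is by chloramphenicol, conferred by the cat gene under its native promoter and followed by a lambda t0 terminator. Although catalogued as a mammalian expression vector, it carries no mammalian selection marker or other mammalian maintenance elements in the annotated features. It functions as a storage and donor plasmid for a part rather than as a finished expression construct.

The payload is a human non-targeting single guide RNA expression cassette for Streptococcus pyogenes Cas9, stored as a "type 234" part. In the MTK scheme, this designation covers units in which promoter, coding sequence and terminator are coupled and occupy all three positions at once, as is the case for guide RNA cassettes. The feature table detects the tracrRNA-derived scaffold portion of the sgRNA, with a loxP site annotated upstream of it. The role of the loxP site is not explained in the record. The promoter driving the guide is neither annotated nor stated, and the cloning sites used are listed as unknown.

The part is meant to be combined with other MTK parts into transcriptional units and multi-gene vectors. Because the guide is described as non-targeting in human cells, it would typically serve as a negative control alongside targeting guides in Cas9-based experiments.
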