Addgene plasmid #123906: MTK234_026
Purpose: Encodes the spCas9 human non-targeting gRNA expression cassette as a type 234 part to be used in the MTK system
Depositing lab: Hana El-Samad. Depositing organization: University of California, San Francisco (UCSF). Publication: A Toolkit for Rapid Modular Construction of Biological Circuits in Mammalian Cells. Fonseca JP, Bonny AR, Kumar GR, Ng AH, Town J, Wu QC, Aslankoohi E, Chen SY, Dods G, Harrigan P, Osimiri LC, Kistler AL, El-Samad H. ACS Synth Biol. 2019 Nov 15;8(11):2593-2606. doi: 10.1021/acssynbio.9b00322. Epub 2019 Nov 5. PubMed 31686495.
Backbone
  Vector backbone: MTK0_027
  Vector type: Mammalian Expression
Growth in bacteria
  Bacterial resistance: Chloramphenicol, 25 μg/mL
  Growth temperature: 37°C
  Growth strain: DH5alpha
  Copy number: Unknown
Gene/Insert
  Gene/Insert name: human non targeting sgRNA
  Cloning method: Restriction Enzyme; 5′ cloning site unknown (unknown if destroyed); 3′ cloning site unknown (unknown if destroyed)
Terms and licenses: Academic/Nonprofit Terms; Industry Terms: Not Available to Industry
Depositor comments: Type 234 parts are coupled promoter-coding sequence-terminator such as guide RNA cassettes, GFP dropouts in the MTK Please visit https://www.biorxiv.org/content/10.1101/506188v2 for BioRxiv preprint
How to cite: MTK234_026 was a gift from Hana El-Samad (Addgene plasmid # 123906 ; http://n2t.net/addgene:123906 ; RRID:Addgene_123906)
